Addgene plasmid #65869: pDONR221_50_CA_repeat
Purpose: Carries CA repeats of 50 nucleotides in length, an RBPMS target
Depositing lab: Thomas Tuschl. Depositing organization: Rockefeller University.
Backbone
  Vector backbone: pDONR221
  Backbone manufacturer: Life Technologies, modified by the Tuschl lab
  Backbone size w/o insert (bp): 2550
Growth in bacteria
  Bacterial resistance: Kanamycin, 50 μg/mL
  Growth temperature: 37°C
  Growth strain: Top10
  Copy number: Unknown
Gene/Insert
  Gene/Insert name: CA repeats 50 nucleotides in lngth
  Insert size (bp): 50
  Promoter: T7
  Cloning method: Gateway Cloning
  Sequencing primers: 5′ M13 Forward; 3′ M13 Reverse
Terms and licenses: Academic/Nonprofit Terms; Industry Terms: Not Available to Industry
How to cite: pDONR221_50_CA_repeat was a gift from Thomas Tuschl (Addgene plasmid # 65869 ; http://n2t.net/addgene:65869 ; RRID:Addgene_65869)
