[The description below was written by a language model from this plasmid's Addgene catalogue record.]
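Description:
pDONR221_50_CA_repeat is a small bacterial cloning plasmid built on pDONR221, the commercial Gateway donor vector, in a form the record describes as modified by the depositing laboratory (backbone about 2.55 kb without insert). It is propagated in E. coli under kanamycin selection. The record lists the copy number as unknown and includes no feature table, so the origin of replication and the exact nature of the backbone modifications are not documented here. Because the insert was introduced by Gateway cloning, the plasmid presumably corresponds to an entry-type clone in which the insert is flanked by recombination sites. The insert could then be transferred to compatible destination vectors, although the specific att sites are not stated. M13 forward and reverse priming sites flank the cloning region and are used for sequence verification.

The payload is a 50-nucleotide tract of CA dinucleotide repeats, described as a target of RBPMS, an RNA-binding protein. A T7 promoter is recorded for the insert. T7 is a bacteriophage promoter commonly used for in vitro run-off transcription, so the plasmid could serve as a template for making a defined CA-repeat RNA. The record does not say so, but such an RNA would suit studies of RBPMS binding or sequence specificity, or serve as a repeat-containing substrate alongside related constructs of different lengths. No tags, reporters or eukaryotic expression elements are listed, which suggests a simple template and shuttle plasmid rather than an expression vector.
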