>Addgene plasmid #65869 | pDONR221_50_CA_repeat | addgene partial sequence | sequence record 116937 | M13-F20 5'-TGTAAAACGACGGCCAGT-3'
TCTAGATGCATGCTCGAGCGGCCGCCAGTGTGATGGATATCTGCAGAATTCAGGGTGCCGTGTGTGTGTG
TGTGTGTGGTGCCGTGTGTGTGTGTGTGTGTGGTGCCGTGTGTCCTGAATTCCAGCACACTGGCGGCCGT
TACTAGTGGATCCGAGCTCGGTACCAAGCTTGATGCATAGCTTGAGTATTCTAACGCGTCACCTAAATAG
CTTGGCGTAATCATGGTCATAGCTGTTTCCTGTGTGAAATTGTTATCCGCTCACAATTCCACACAACATA
CGAGCCGGAAGCATAAAGTGTAAAGCCTGGGGTGCCTAATGAGTGAGCTAACTCACATTAATTGCGTTGC
GCTCACTGCCCGCTTTCCAGTCGGGAAACCTGTCGTGCCAGCTGCATTAATGAATCGGCCAACGCGCGGG
GAGAGGCGGTTTGCGTATTGGGCGCTCTTCCGCTTCCTCGCTCACTGACTCGCTGCGCTCGGTCGTTCGG
CTGCGGCGAGCGGTATCAGCTCACTCAAAGGCGGTAATACGGTTATCCACAGAATCAGGGGATAACGCAG
GAAAGAACATGTGAGCAAAAGGCCAGCAAAAGGCCAGGAACCGTAAAAAGGCCGCGTTGCTGGCGTTTTT
CCATAGGCTCCGCCCCCCTGACGAGCATCACAAAAATCGACGCTCAAGTCAGAGGTGGCGAAACCCGACA
GGACTATAAAGATACCAGGCGTTTCCCCCTGGAAGCTCCCTCGTGCGCTCTCCTGTTCCGACCCTGCCGC
TTACCGG
