>Addgene plasmid #65869 | pDONR221_50_CA_repeat | addgene partial sequence | sequence record 116938 | M13-Rev 5'-CAGGAAACAGCTATGACC-3'
ACTCAAGCTATGCATCAAGCTTGGTACCGAGCTCGGATCCACTAGTAACGGCCGCCAGTGTGCTGGAATT
CAGGACACACGGCACCACACACACACACACACACGGCACCACACACACACACACACACGGCACCCTGAAT
TCTGCAGATATCCATCACACTGGCGGCCGCTCGAGCATGCATCTAGAGGGCCCAATTCGCCCTATAGTGA
GTCGTATTACAATTCACTGGCCGTCGTTTTACAACGTCGTGACTGGGAAAACCCTGGCGTTACCCAACTT
AATCGCCTTGCAGCACATCCCCCTTTCGCCAGCTGGCGTAATAGCGAAGAGGCCCGCACCGATCGCCCTT
CCCAACAGTTGCGCAGCCTATACGTACGGCAGTTTAAGGTTTACACCTATAAAAGAGAGAGCCGTTATCG
TCTGTTTGTGGATGTACAGAGTGATATTATTGACACGCCGGGGCGACGGATGGTGATCCCCCTGGCCAGT
GCACGTCTGCTGTCAGATAAAGTCTCCCGTGAACTTTACCCGGTGGTGCATATCGGGGATGAAAGCTGGC
GCATGATGACCACCGATATGGCCAGTGTGCCGGTCTCCGTTATCGGGGAAGAAGTGGCTGATCTCAGCCA
CCGCGAAAATGACATCAAAAACGCCATTAACCTGATGTTCTGGGGAATATAAATGTCAGGCATGAGATTA
TCAAAAAGGATCTTCACCTAGATCCTTTTCACGTAGAAAGCCAGTCCGCAGAAACGGTGCTGACCCCGGA
TGAATGTCAG
